>Addgene plasmid #84464 | pRN112 | depositor full sequence | sequence record 163710 | pRN112 sequence 9948 bps
GAATTCAGTGGCTACATTCGAACATATCAAAGCATACGATAGAAAAACAATAAGTTATGATATGTTACAT
GTAACACCACCTATGGGTCCCTTAGATGTAGTAAAAGAAAGTACACTTTCAGATAGTGAGGGTTGGGTAG
ATGTTAACCCAACCACATTACAGCATAAAAGCTACTCTAATGTATTTGCACTTGGTGATGCTTCAAATGT
ACCTACTTCAAAAACAGGCGCAGCTATTCGTAAGCAAGCACCTATCGTCGCTAATAATTTATTGCAAGTG
ATGAATAATCAAATGTTAACGCATCATTATGATGGTTATACTTCATGCCCTATTGTTACTGGATATAATA
GGTTAATACTTGCAGAGTTTGATTATAATAAAAATACTAAAGAAACAATGCCGTTTAATCAGGCCAAAGA
ACGTAGAAGTATGTATATATTTAAGAAAGATTTATTACCTAAAATGTATTGGTACGGCATGCTAAAAGGA
TTAATATAATAAAGTACAGAAAACAATAAATTTTTAATGAAAAATCTTTTACTATAAAAGATTAAGTATT
TAAATGACGTGTCAGTGTTGTGTTTATATGTCGTGAATTTTTAGCTCTAAATAGTATAAGATTGAAAAAG
TTGTTACTGTTTTAAATGATCACGATGAAGTCATTCAATAAGAATGATTATGAAAATAGAAACAGCAGTA
AGATATTTTCTAATTGAAAATCATCTCACTGCTGTTTTTTAAAGGTTTATACCTCATCCTCTAAATTATT
TAAAAATAATTAATGGTATTTGAGCACGTTTAGCGACTTTATGACTGACATTACCAATTTCCATTTCTTG
CCAGATATTCAAACCACGTGTACTCAAAATGATAGCTTGGTATGTACCTCCAATAGTAATTTCAATAACT
TTGTCTGTTGAACACTAAGAGCAATTTTAATTTCATAATGTGTTGTAAACATTTTTTTTGATTGGAGTTT
TTTTCTGAGTTAAACGATATATCGCGATTGCATGCCTGCAGGTCGACTCTAGAGGATCCGCTAGCCTGAT
ATTTTTGACTAAACCAAATGCTAACCCAGAAATACAATCACTGTGTCTAATGAATAATTTGTTTTATAAA
CACTTTTTTGTTTACTTCTCATTTTTAATTAGTTATAATTAACTAAATAATAGAGCATTAAATATATTTA
ATAAAACTTATTTAATGCAAAATTATGACTAACATATCTATAATAAATAAAGATTAGATATCAATATATT
ATCGGGCAAATGTATCGAGCAAGATGCATCGGATCCCCGGGTACCTTAGGAGGATGATTATTTATGGTTT
CAAAAGGTGAAGAATTATTTACAGGTGTTGTTCCAATTTTAGTTGAATTAGATGGTGATGTTAATGGTCA
TAAATTTTCAGTTCGTGGTGAAGGTGAAGGTGATGCAACAAATGGTAAATTAACATTAAAATTTATTTGT
ACATCAGGTAAATTACCAGTTCCATGGCCAACATTAGTTACAACATTATCATATGGTGTTCAATGTTTTG
CACGTTATCCAGATCATATGAAACAACATGATTTTTTTAAATCAGCAATGCCAGAAGGTTATGTTCAAGA
ACGTACAATTTCATTTAAAGATGATGGTTCATATCGTACACGTGCAGAAGTTAAATTTGAAGGTGATACA
TTAGTTAATCGTATTGAATTAAAAGGTATTGATTTTAAAGAAGATGGTAATATTTTAGGTCATAAATTAG
AATATAATATGAATGTTTGGGATGCATATATTACAGCAGATAAACAAAAAAATGGTATTAAAGCAAATTT
TAAAATTGAACATAATGTTGAAGATGGTGGTGTTCAATTAGCAGATGCATATCAACAAAATACACCAATT
GGTGATGGTTCAGTTTTATTACCAGATAATCATTATTTATCATTTCAATCAAAATTATTTAAAGATCCAA
ATGAACAACGTGATCATATGGTTTTATTAGAATTTGTTACAGCAGCAGGTATTACACCAGGTATGGATGA
ATTATATAAATAAGAATTCGTAATCATGTCATAGCTGTTTCCTGTGTGTTAATTCAGAACGCTCGGTTGC
CGCCGGGCGTTTTTTATGCAGCTCGCGATATATCCTGATGTATTTTTAATTTTGCACCATTTCCAAAAGG
ATAAGTGACATAAGTAAAAAGGCATCATCGGGAGTTATCCTATCAGGAAAACCAAGATAATACCTAAGTA
GAAAGTGTTCAATCCGTGTTAAATTGGGAAATATCATCCATAAACTTTATTACTCATACTATAATTCAAT
TTTAACGTCTTCGTCCATTTGGGCTTCAAATTCATCGAGTAGTGCTCGTGCTTCTGCAATTGATTGTGTG
TTCATCAATTGATGTCGAAGTTCGCTAGCGCCTCTTATGCCACGCACATAGATTTTAAAGAATCTACGCA
AGCTCTTGAATTGTCGTATTTCATCTTTTTCATATTTGTTAAACAATGATAAATGCAATCTCAATAGATC
TAATAGTTCCTTGCTTGTGTGTTCGCGTGGTTCTTTTTCAAAAGCGAATGGATTGTGGAAAATGCCTCTA
CCAATCATGACGCCATCAATGCCATATTTTTCTGCCAGTTCAAGTCCTGTTTTTCTATCGGGAATATCAC
CGTTAATTGTTAACAATGTATTTGGTGCAATTTCGTCACGTAAATTTTTAATAGCTTCGATTAATTCCCA
ATGTGCATCTACTTTACTCATTTCTTTACGTGTACGAAGATGAATAGATAAATTGGCAATGTCTTGTTCG
AAGACGTGCTTCAACCAATCTTTCCATTCATCGATTTCATAGTAGCCAAGGCGTGTTTTAACACTTACCG
GAAGCCCACCTGCTTTAGTCGCTTGAATAATTTCGGCAGCAACGTCAGGTCTTAAGATTAAGCCGGAACC
CTTACGGTACCCGGGGATCCTCTAGAGTCGACCTGCAGGCATGCAAGCTCTGATTTCACTTTTTGCATTC
TACAAACTGCATAACTCATATGTAAATCGCTCCTTTTTAGGTGGCACAAATGTGAGGCATTTTCGCTCTT
TCCGGCGAGGCTAGTTACCCTTAAGTTATTGGTATGACTGGTTTTAAGCGCAAAAAAAGTTGCTTTTTCG
TACCTATTAATGTATCGTTAGAAAACCGACTGTAAAAAGTACAGTCGGCATTATCTCATATTATAAAAGC
CAGTCATTAGGCCTATCTGACAATTCCTGAATAGAGTTCATAAACAATCCTGCATGATAACCATCACAAA
CAGAATGATGTACCTGTAAAGATAGCGGTAAATATATTGAATTACCTTTATTAATGAATTTTCCTGCTGT
AATAATGGGTAGAAGGTAATTACTATTATTATTGATATTTAAGTTAAACCCAGTAAATGAAGTCCATGGA
ATAATAGAAAGAGAAAAAGCATTTTCAGGTATAGGTGTTTTGGGAAACAATTTCCCCGAACCATTATATT
TCTCTACATCAGAAAGGTATAAATCATAAAACTCTTTGAAGTCATTCTTTACAGGAGTCCAAATACCAGA
GAATGTTTTAGATACACCATCAAAAATTGTATAAAGTGGCTCTAACTTATCCCAATAACCTAACTCTCCG
TCGCTATTGTAACCAGTTCTAAAAGCTGTATTTGAGTTTATCACCCTTGTCACTAAGAAAATAAATGCAG
GGTAAAATTTATATCCTTCTTGTTTTATGTTTCGGTATAAAACACTAATATCAATTTCTGTGGTTATACT
AAAAGTCGTTTGTTGGTTCAAATAATGATTAAATATCTCTTTTCTCTTCCAATTGTCTAAATCAATTTTA
TTAAAGTTCATTTGATATGCCTCCTAAATTTTTATCTAAAGTGAATTTAGGAGGCTTACTTGTCTGCTTT
CTTCATTAGAATCAATCCTTTTTTAAAAGTCAATATTACTGTAACATAAATATATATTTTAAAAATATCC
CACTTTATCCAATTTTCGTTTGTTGAACTAATGGGTGCTTTAGTTGAAGAATAAAGACCACATTAAAAAA
TGTGGTCTTTTGTGTTTTTTTAAAGGATTTGAGCGTAGCGAAAAATCCTTTTCTTTCTTATCTTGATAAT
AAGGGTAACTATTGCCGGGATAGACTGTAACATTCTCACGCATAAAATCCCCTTTCATTTTCTAATGTAA
ATCTATTACCTTATTATTAATTCAATTCGCTCATAATTAATCCTTTTTCTTATTACGCAAAATGGCCCGA
TTTAAGCACACCCTTTATTCCGTTAATGCGCCATGACAGCCATGATAATTACTAATACTAGGAGAAGTTA
ATAAATACGGGTGATCTAATGATTCAATGATTCAAACCCTTGTGAACTTCTTTAGAACAAAAGAGGTTCG
TAACAAGATTTTCTTCACACTAGCAATGTTAGTAATTTTTAAAATAGGGACTTATATACCAGCTCCAGGA
GTAAATCCTGCAGCTTTTGATAATCCCCAAGGTTCTCAAGGTGCCACTGAGTTATTAAATACTTTTGGTG
GCGGAGCCTTGAAACGATTTTCTATTTTTGCAATGGGTATTGTACCCTACATCACTGCATCAATCGTAAT
GCAATTATTACAAATGGATATTGTCCCTAAATTCTCAGAATGGGCAAAACAAGGTGAAGTAGGTAGAAGA
AAGTTAAATAACGTTACTCGTTATTTAGCAATTTCTTTAGCATTTATCCAATCTATAGGTATGGCATTCC
AATTTAATAATTATCTCAAAGGTGCGCTGATTATCAATCAGTCAATTATGAGTTATTTATTAATAGCACT
AGTTTTGACAGCAGGAACTGCTTTCTTAATATGGCTTGGTGATCAAATCACTCAGTTCGGTGTTGGTAAT
GGTATTTCTATTATCATATTCCCATCAAGCTTATTTTAATTATACTCTATCAATGATAGAGTGTCAATAT
TTTTTTTAGTTTTTCATGAACTCGATCGAGGGGATCCAAATAAAAAACTAGTTTGACAAATAACTCTATC
AATGATAGAGTGTCAACAAAAAGGAGGAATTAATGATGTCTAGATTAGATAAAAGTAAAGTGATTAACAG
CGCATTAGAGCTGCTTAATGAGGTCGGAATCGAAGGTTTAACAACCCGTAAACTCGCCCAGAAGCTAGGT
GTAGAGCAGCCTACATTGTATTGGCATGTAAAAAATAAGCGGGCTTTGCTCGACGCCTTAGCCATTGAGA
TGTTAGATAGGCACCATACTCACTTTTGCCCTTTAGAAGGGGAAAGCTGGCAAGATTTTTTACGTAATAA
CGCTAAAAGTTTTAGATGTGCTTTACTAAGTCATCGCGATGGAGCAAAAGTACATTTAGGTACACGGCCT
ACAGAAAAACAGTATGAAACTCTCGAAAATCAATTAGCCTTTTTATGCCAACAAGGTTTTTCACTAGAGA
ATGCATTATATGCACTCAGCGCTGTGGGGCATTTTACTTTAGGTTGCGTATTGGAAGATCAAGAGCATCA
AGTCGCTAAAGAAGAAAGGGAAACACCTACTACTGATAGTATGCCGCCATTATTACGACAAGCTATCGAA
TTATTTGATCACCAAGGTGCAGAGCCAGCCTTCTTATTCGGCCTTGAATTGATCATATGCGGATTAGAAA
AACAACTTAAATGTGAAAGTGGGTCTTAAAAGCAGCATAACCTTTTTCCGTGATGGTAACTTCACGGTAA
CCAAGATAACAAAGAATACAAGAAAATATTTACAAAAAATCAATTTAACAATTCCTTAAAACATGCAGGA
ATTGACGATTTAAACAATATTAGCTTTGAACAATTCTTATCTCTTTTCAATAGCTATAAATTATTTAATA
AGTAAGTTAAGGGATGCATAAACTGCATCCCTTAACTTGTTTTTCGTGTGCCTATTTTTTGTGAATCGAT
TATGTCTTTTGCGCAGTCGGCTTAAACCAGTTTTCGCTGGTGCGAAAAAAGAGTGTCTTGTGACACCTAA
ATTCAAAATCTATCGGTCAGATTTATACCGATTTGATTTTATATATTCTTGAATAACATACGCCGAGTTA
TCACATAAAAGCGGGAACCAATCATCAAATTTAAACTTCATTGCATAATCCATTAAACTCTTAAATTCTA
CGATTCCTTGTTCATCAATAAACTCAATCATTTCTTTAATTAATTTATATCTATCTGTTGTTGTTTTCTT
TAATAATTCATCAACATCTACACCGCCATAAACTATCATATCTTCTTTTTGATATTTAAATTTATTAGGA
TCGTCCATGTGAAGCATATATCTCACAAGACCTTTCACACTTCCTGCAATCTGCGGAATAGTCGCATTCA
ATTCTTCTGTAATTATTTTTATCTGTTCATAAGATTTATTACCCTCATACATCACTAGAATATGATAATG
CTCTTTTTTCATCCTATCTTCTGTATCAGTATCCCTATCATGTAATGGAGACACTACAAATTGAATGTGT
AACTCTTTTAAATACTCTAACCACTCGGCTTTTGCTGATTCTGGATATAAAACAAATGTCCAATTACGTC
CTCTTGAATTTTTCTTGTTTTCAGTTTCTTTTATTACATTTTCGCTCATGATATAATAACGGTGCTAATA
CATTTAACAAAATTTAGTCATAGATAGGCAGCATGCCAGTGCTGTCTATCTTTTTTTGTTTAAAATGCAC
CGTATTCCTCCTTTGCATATTTTTTTATTAGAATACCGGTTGCATCTGATTTGCTAATATTATATTTTTC
TTTGATTCTATTTAATATCTCATTTTCTTCTGTTGTAAGTCTTAAAGTAACAGCAACTTTTTTCTCTTCT
TTTCTATCTACAACCATCACTGTACCTCCCAACATCTGTTTTTTTCACTTTAACATAAAAAACAACCTTT
TAACATTAAAAACCCAATATTTATTTATTTGTTTGGACAATGGACAATGGACACCTAGGGGGGAGGTCGT
AGTACCCCCCTATGTTTTCTCCCCTAAATAACCCCAAAAATCTAAGAAAAAAAGACCTCAAAAAGGTCTT
TAATTAACATCTCAAATTTCGCATTTATTCCAATTTCCTTTTTGCGTGTGATGCGCTGCGTCCATTAAAA
ATCCTAGAGCTTTGCAACCGAAAGTTAATAGCTGTCGCTACTACTTTCGCTTACGCTCTAAGTATATTTT
AAGGACTGTCACACGCAAAAAGTTTTCTCGGCATAAAAGTACCTCTACATCTCTAAATCGTCTGTACGCT
GTTTCTCACGCTTTCTATCGACCTTCTGGACATTATCCTGTACAACATCCATAAACTGTCCCACACGCTC
GAATTTGGAATCATTAAAGAATTTCTCTTTAAGCCTATTAAACCCTTTCTCAAACCCAGGGAAATTCGCC
CTCGCAGCACGATATAAAGTCACTGTACTATCTTGAAATTTCTCTGATACATTCAACTGCTCATTCAAAC
TATCATTCTCTCGCTTTAATTTATTAACCTCTTTACTTTTTTCGTGATACCCCTCTTTCCATGTATTCAC
TACTTCTTTCAAACTCTCTCTACGTTTTTTTAATTCTTGATTTTCTGTGTAATAGTCTGTGCTCTTAATA
TTTTCGTAATCATCAACAATCCGTTCCTGCCTCGCGCGTTTCGGTGATGACGGTGAAAACCTCTGACACA
TGCAGCTCCCGGAGACGGTCACAGCTTGTCTGTAAGCGGATGCCGGGAGCAGACAAGCCCGTCAGGGCGC
GTCAGCGGGTGTTGGCGGGTGTCGGGGCGCAGCCATGACCCAGTCACGTAGCGATAGCGGAGTGTATACT
GGCTTAACTATGCGGCATCAGAGCAGATTGTACTGAGAGTGCACCATATGCGGTGTGAAATACCGCACAG
ATGCGTAAGGAGAAAATACCGCATCAGGCGCTCTTCCGCTTCCTCGCTCACTGACTCGCTGCGCTCGGTC
GTTCGGCTGCGGCGAGCGGTATCAGCTCACTCAAAGGCGGTAATACGGTTATCCACAGAATCAGGGGATA
ACGCAGGAAAGAACATGTGAGCAAAAGGCCAGCAAAAGGCCAGGAACCGTAAAAAGGCCGCGTTGCTGGC
GTTTTTCCATAGGCTCCGCCCCCCTGACGAGCATCACAAAAATCGACGCTCAAGTCAGAGGTGGCGAAAC
CCGACAGGACTATAAAGATACCAGGCGTTTCCCCCTGGAAGCTCCCTCGTGCGCTCTCCTGTTCCGACCC
TGCCGCTTACCGGATACCTGTCCGCCTTTCTCCCTTCGGGAAGCGTGGCGCTTTCTCATAGCTCACGCTG
TAGGTATCTCAGTTCGGTGTAGGTCGTTCGCTCCAAGCTGGGCTGTGTGCACGAACCCCCCGTTCAGCCC
GACCGCTGCGCCTTATCCGGTAACTATCGTCTTGAGTCCAACCCGGTAAGACACGACTTATCGCCACTGG
CAGCAGCCACTGGTAACAGGATTAGCAGAGCGAGGTATGTAGGCGGTGCTACAGAGTTCTTGAAGTGGTG
GCCTAACTACGGCTACACTAGAAGGACAGTATTTGGTATCTGCGCTCTGCTGAAGCCAGTTACCTTCGGA
AAAAGAGTTGGTAGCTCTTGATCCGGCAAACAAACCACCGCTGGTAGCGGTGGTTTTTTTGTTTGCAAGC
AGCAGATTACGCGCAGAAAAAAAGGATCTCAAGAAGATCCTTTGATCTTTTCTACGGGGTCTGACGCTCA
GTGGAACGAAAACTCACGTTAAGGGATTTTGGTCATGAGATTATCAAAAAGGATCTTCACCTAGATCCTT
TTAAATTAAAAATGAAGTTTTAAATCAATCTAAAGTATATATGAGTAAACTTGGTCTGACAGTTACCAAT
GCTTAATCAGTGAGGCACCTATCTCAGCGATCTGTCTATTTCGTTCATCCATAGTTGCCTGACTCCCCGT
CGTGTAGATAACTACGATACGGGAGGGCTTACCATCTGGCCCCAGTGCTGCAATGATACCGCGAGACCCA
CGCTCACCGGCTCCAGATTTATCAGCAATAAACCAGCCAGCCGGAAGGGCCGAGCGCAGAAGTGGTCCTG
CAACTTTATCCGCCTCCATCCAGTCTATTAATTGTTGCCGGGAAGCTAGAGTAAGTAGTTCGCCAGTTAA
TAGTTTGCGCAACGTTGTTGCCATTGCTGCAGGCATCGTGGTGTCACGCTCGTCGTTTGGTATGGCTTCA
TTCAGCTCCGGTTCCCAACGATCAAGGCGAGTTACATGATCCCCCATGTTGTGCAAAAAAGCGGTTAGCT
CCTTCGGTCCTCCGATCGTTGTCAGAAGTAAGTTGGCCGCAGTGTTATCACTCATGGTTATGGCAGCACT
GCATAATTCTCTTACTGTCATGCCATCCGTAAGATGCTTTTCTGTGACTGGTGAGTACTCAACCAAGTCA
TTCTGAGAATAGTGTATGCGGCGACCGAGTTGCTCTTGCCCGGCGTCAACACGGGATAATACCGCGCCAC
ATAGCAGAACTTTAAAAGTGCTCATCATTGGAAAACGTTCTTCGGGGCGAAAACTCTCAAGGATCTTACC
GCTGTTGAGATCCAGTTCGATGTAACCCACTCGTGCACCCAACTGATCTTCAGCATCTTTTACTTTCACC
AGCGTTTCTGGGTGAGCAAAAACAGGAAGGCAAAATGCCGCAAAAAAGGGAATAAGGGCGACACGGAAAT
GTTGAATACTCATACTCTTCCTTTTTCAATATTATTGAAGCATTTATCAGGGTTATTGTCTCATGAGCGG
ATACATATTTGAATGTATTTAGAAAAATAAACAAATAGGGGTTCCGCGCACATTTCCCCGAAAAGTGCCA
CCTGACGTCTAAGAAACCATTATTATCATGACATTAACCTATAAAAATAGGCGTATCACGAGGCCCTTTC
GTCTTCAA
Features (pLannotate 1.2.2; 22 found; start..end, strand, type, name):
     11..490     +  CDS            SQOR (fragment): SQOR_HUMAN - Also known as SQRDL From Homo sapiens (Human).
   1008..1039    -  misc_feature   MCS (fragment): pUC18/19 multiple cloning site
   1324..2040    +  CDS            mAmetrine: mAmetrine is a basic (constitutively fluorescent) long stokes shift fluorescent protein published in 2008, derived from Aequorea victoria. It is reported to be a very rapidly-maturing monomer with moderate acid sensitivity.
   2083..2117    +  terminator     lambda t0 terminator: minimal transcription terminator from phage lambda (Scholtissek and Grosse, 1987)
   2302..2943    -  CDS            dus (fragment): DUS_STAAN - Experimental evidence at protein level: Swiss-Prot protein existence level 1. Catalyzes the synthesis of 5,6-dihydrouridine (D), a modified base found in the D-loop of most tRNAs, via the reduction of the C5-C6 double bond in target uridines. From Staphylococcus aureus (strain N315).
   2945..2989    +  misc_feature   MCS (fragment): pUC18/19 multiple cloning site
   3075..3188    -  CDS            cop (fragment): COP1_STAAU - Protein predicted: Swiss-Prot protein existence level 4. Putative control of replication message. From Staphylococcus aureus.
   3214..3861    -  CDS            cat: CAT1_STAAU - Experimental evidence at transcript level: Swiss-Prot protein existence level 2. This enzyme is an effector of chloramphenicol resistance in bacteria. From Staphylococcus aureus.
   4033..4161    -  CDS            cop (fragment): COP1_STAAU - Protein predicted: Swiss-Prot protein existence level 4. Putative control of replication message. From Staphylococcus aureus.
   4367..4933    +  CDS            secY (fragment): SECY_STAAN - Experimental evidence at protein level: Swiss-Prot protein existence level 1. The central subunit of the protein translocation channel SecYEG. Consists of two halves formed by TMs 1-5 and 6-10. These two domains form a lateral gate at the front which open onto the bilayer between TMs 2 and 7, and are clamped together by SecE at the back. The channel is closed by both a pore ring composed of hydrophobic SecY resides and a short helix (helix 2A) on the extracellular side of the membrane which forms a plug. The plug probably moves laterally to allow the channel to open. The ring and
   4944..4962    -  protein_bind   tet operator: bacterial operator O1 for the tetR and tetA genes tetracycline repressor TetR
   5033..5051    -  protein_bind   tet operator: bacterial operator O1 for the tetR and tetA genes tetracycline repressor TetR
   5076..5699    +  CDS            TetR: tetracycline repressor TetR; tetR from transposon Tn10; TetR binds to the tetracycline operator tetO to inhibit transcription. This inhibition can be relieved by adding tetracycline or doxycycline.
   5748..5882    +  CDS            ermC' (fragment): ERM_BACIU - Experimental evidence at protein level: Swiss-Prot protein existence level 1. This protein produces a dimethylation of the adenine residue at position 2085 in 23S rRNA, resulting in reduced affinity between ribosomes and macrolide-lincosamide-streptogramin B antibiotics. From Bacillus subtilis.
   6033..6629    -  CDS            repF: REPY_STAAU - Also known as repC. Protein inferred from homology: Swiss-Prot protein existence level 3. Is essential for plasmid replication. Nicks the positive strand at the plus origin of replication. From Staphylococcus aureus.
   6713..6877    -  CDS            COP6_STAAU: Experimental evidence at protein level: Swiss-Prot protein existence level 1. Acts in trans as a negative regulatory element in pE194 replication. From Staphylococcus aureus.
   7258..7656    -  CDS            pre (fragment): PRE1_STAAU - Also known as mob. Protein inferred from homology: Swiss-Prot protein existence level 3. The interaction of the RSA site and the PRE protein may not only serves a function in plasmid maintenance, but may also contributes to the distribution of small antibiotic resistance plasmids among Gram- positive bacteria. From Staphylococcus aureus.
   7657..7696    +  CDS            rop (fragment): Rop protein, which maintains plasmids at low copy number; rop
   7798..7938    +  misc_feature   bom: basis of mobility region from pBR322
   8124..8712    -  rep_origin     ori: high-copy-number ColE1/pMB1/pBR322/pUC origin of replication
   8883..9743    -  CDS            AmpR: β-lactamase; bla; confers resistance to ampicillin, carbenicillin, and related antibiotics
   9744..9848    -  promoter       AmpR promoter: bla
