[The description below was written by a language model from this plasmid's Addgene catalogue record and pLannotate feature annotations shown in this document.]
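Description:
pRN112 is an E. coli–Staphylococcus aureus shuttle plasmid built for markerless chromosomal integration of a fluorescent reporter. It is derived from the allelic-exchange backbone pJB38-NWMN2930 and totals 9,948 bp. In E. coli it replicates from a high-copy ColE1/pUC-type origin and is selected with ampicillin through the bla gene and its promoter; a pBR322 bom region and a rop fragment are also present. The Gram-positive part carries pE194-type replication functions (repF and the Cop6 regulator), a pre/mob fragment, and a staphylococcal cat gene. The record notes that this chloramphenicol resistance gene works only in Gram-positive bacteria.

The 1,133 bp insert, taken from pRN12 and placed into an EcoRV site that was destroyed during cloning, consists of the SarA P1 promoter driving mAmetrine, followed by a terminator annotated as the phage lambda t0 terminator. mAmetrine is a rapidly maturing, monomeric, long-Stokes-shift fluorescent protein derived from Aequorea victoria. The promoter itself is not annotated in the feature table, but it is named in the catalogue entry. The cassette is flanked by chromosomal sequences, one annotated as a fragment of the S. aureus dus gene and the other weakly matched to an unrelated human protein. These presumably represent the homology arms for the NWMN29-30 locus, allowing double crossover into the genome.

The backbone also contains TetR, two tet operators and a secY fragment. This arrangement is consistent with an inducible secY-antisense counterselection module for isolating clones that have lost the plasmid, although the record does not state this function. The associated publication describes the plasmid as part of a set of fluorescent reporters for labelling S. aureus strains without leaving a resistance marker.
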