Addgene plasmid #84464: pRN112
Purpose: pJB38-NWMN29-30+ SarA_P1-mAmetrine-Term
Depositing lab: Reindert Nijland. Depositing organization: University Medical Centre Utrecht. Publication: Fluorescent reporters for markerless genomic integration in Staphylococcus aureus. de Jong NW, van der Horst T, van Strijp JA, Nijland R. Sci Rep. 2017 Mar 7;7:43889. doi: 10.1038/srep43889. PubMed 28266573.
Backbone
  Vector backbone: pJB38-NWMN2930
  Backbone size w/o insert (bp): 8815
  Total vector size (bp): 9948
  Vector type: Synthetic Biology
  Selectable markers: also contains Chloramphenicol resistance gene, but only functional in Gram-postive bacteria.
Growth in bacteria
  Bacterial resistance: Ampicillin, 100 μg/mL
  Growth temperature: 37°C
  Growth strain: E.coli DC10b (described in doi: 10.1128/mBio.00537-12)
  Copy number: High Copy
Gene/Insert
  Gene/Insert name: SarA_P1-mAmetrine from pRN12
  Insert size (bp): 1133
  Cloning method: Restriction Enzyme; 5′ cloning site EcoRV (destroyed during cloning); 3′ cloning site EcoRV (destroyed during cloning)
  Sequencing primers: 5′ CATAATGTGTTGTAAACATTTTTTTTG; 3′ TATGTCACTTATCCTTTTGGAAATG
Terms and licenses: Academic/Nonprofit Terms; Industry Terms: Not Available to Industry
How to cite: pRN112 was a gift from Reindert Nijland (Addgene plasmid # 84464 ; http://n2t.net/addgene:84464 ; RRID:Addgene_84464)
