>Addgene plasmid #84464 | pRN112 | addgene partial sequence | sequence record 166644 | pBRforEco 5'-AATAGGCGTATCACGAGGC-3'
TTCGAACATATCAAAGCATACGATAGAAAAACAATAAGTTATGATATGTTACATGTAACACCACCTATGG
GTCCCTTAGATGTAGTAAAAGAAAGTACACTTTCAGATAGTGAGGGTTGGGTAGATGTTAACCCAACCAC
ATTACAGCATAAAAGCTACTCTAATGTATTTGCACTTGGTGATGCTTCAAATGTACCTACTTCAAAAACA
GGCGCAGCTATTCGTAAGCAAGCACCTATCGTCGCTAATAATTTATTGCAAGTGATGAATAATCAAATGT
TAACGCATCATTATGATGGTTATACTTCATGCCCTATTGTTACTGGATATAATAGGTTAATACTTGCAGA
GTTTGATTATAATAAAAATACTAAAGAAACAATGCCGTTTAATCAGGCCAAAGAACGTAGAAGTATGTAT
ATATTTAAGAAAGATTTATTACCTAAAATGTATTGGTACGGCATGCTAAAAGGATTAATATAATAAAGTA
CAGAAAACAATAAATTTTTAATGAAAAATCTTTTACTATAAAAGATTAAGTATTTAAATGACGTGTCAGT
GTTGTGTTTATATGTCGTGAATTTTTAGCTCTAAATAGTATAAGATTGAAAAAGTTGTTACTGTTTTAAA
TGATCACGATGAAGTCATTCAATAAGAATGATTATGAAAATAGAAACAGCAGTAAGATATTTTCTAATTG
AAAATCATCTCACTGCTGTTTTTTAAAGGTTTATACCTCATCCTCTAAATTATTTAAAAATAATTAATGG
TATTTGAGCACGTTTAGCGACTTTATGACTGACATTACCAATTTCCATTTCTTGCCAGATATTCAAACCA
CGTGTACTCAAAATGATAGCTTGGTATGTACCTCCAATAGTAATTTCAATAACTTTGTCTGTTGAACACT
AAGAGCAATTTTA
