>Addgene plasmid #84464 | pRN112 | addgene partial sequence | sequence record 166645 | T0term-R 5'-GCGGCAACCGAGCGTTC-3'
ATGATTACGAATTCTTATTTATATAATTCATCCATACCTGGTGTAATACCTGCTGCTGTAACAAATTCTA
ATAAAACCATATGATCACGTTGTTCATTTGGATCTTTAAATAATTTTGATTGAAATGATAAATAATGATT
ATCTGGTAATAAAACTGAACCATCACCAATTGGTGTATTTTGTTGATATGCATCTGCTAATTGAACACCA
CCATCTTCAACATTATGTTCAATTTTAAAATTTGCTTTAATACCATTTTTTTGTTTATCTGCTGTAATAT
ATGCATCCCAAACATTCATATTATATTCTAATTTATGACCTAAAATATTACCATCTTCTTTAAAATCAAT
ACCTTTTAATTCAATACGATTAACTAATGTATCACCTTCAAATTTAACTTCTGCACGTGTACGATATGAA
CCATCATCTTTAAATGAAATTGTACGTTCTTGAACATAACCTTCTGGCATTGCTGATTTAAAAAAATCAT
GTTGTTTCATATGATCTGGATAACGTGCAAAACATTGAACACCATATGATAATGTTGTAACTAATGTTGG
CCATGGAACTGGTAATTTACCTGATGTACAAATAAATTTTAATGTTAATTTACCATTTGTTGCATCACCT
TCACCTTCACCACGAACTGAAAATTTATGACCATTAACATCACCATCTAATTCAACTAAAATTGGAACAA
CACCTGTAAATAATTCTTCACCTTTTGAAACCATAAATAATCATCCTCCTAAGGTACCCGGGGATCCGAT
GCATCTTGCTCGATACATTTGCCCGATAATATATTGATATCTAATCTTTATTTATTATAGATATGTTAGT
CATAATTTTGCATTAAATAAGTTTTATTAAATATATTTAATGCTCTATTATTTAGTTAATTATAACTAAT
TAAAAATGAGAAGTAAACAAAAAAGTGTTTATAAAACAAATTATTCATTAGAC
